Addgene plasmid #167353: Seattle_IPDA_control_32_007
Purpose: ddPCR gating control for droplets containing 5'pol or 3'pol targets
Depositing lab: Florian Hladik. Depositing organization: Fred Hutchinson Cancer Center. Publication: A highly multiplexed droplet digital PCR assay to measure the intact HIV-1 proviral reservoir. Levy CN, Hughes SM, Roychoudhury P, Reeves DB, Amstuz C, Zhu H, Huang ML, Wei Y, Bull ME, Cassidy NAJ, McClure J, Frenkel LM, Stone M, Bakkour S, Wonderlich ER, Busch MP, Deeks SG, Schiffer JT, Coombs RW, Lehman DA, Jerome KR, Hladik F. Cell Rep Med. 2021 Apr 12;2(4):100243. doi: 10.1016/j.xcrm.2021.100243. eCollection 2021 Apr 20. PubMed 33948574.
Backbone
  Vector backbone: pUCIDT Amp
  Backbone manufacturer: IDT
  Vector type: Other
Growth in bacteria
  Bacterial resistance: Ampicillin, 100 μg/mL
  Growth temperature: 37°C
  Growth strain: DH5alpha
  Copy number: High Copy
Gene/Insert
  Gene/Insert name: pol
  Species: HIV-1
  Insert size (bp): 258
  Cloning method: Restriction Enzyme; 5′ cloning site SalI-HF (not destroyed); 3′ cloning site SalI-HF (destroyed during cloning)
  Sequencing primers: 5′ M13; 3′ M13
Resource information
  A portion of this plasmid was derived from a plasmid made by: based on concensus sequence from HIV-1 clade B sequences from LANL
Terms and licenses: Academic/Nonprofit Terms; Industry Terms: Not Available to Industry
Depositor comments: This plasmid has partial sequences for 2 different targets in the pol gene of HIV-1.This plasmid is made by digesting the Seattle_IPDA_control_29_006 plasmid with SalI-HF. Partial sequences for 2 HIV-1 clade B targets in the pol gene
How to cite: Seattle_IPDA_control_32_007 was a gift from Florian Hladik (Addgene plasmid # 167353 ; http://n2t.net/addgene:167353 ; RRID:Addgene_167353)
