[The description below was written by a language model from this plasmid's Addgene catalogue record and pLannotate feature annotations shown in this document.]
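Description:
Seattle_IPDA_control_32_007 is a small (about 3 kb) bacterial cloning plasmid built on the commercial pUCIDT Amp backbone and used as a template standard rather than as an expression vector. It is propagated in E. coli at high copy number from the pUC/ColE1-type origin and selected with ampicillin through the β-lactamase gene and its native promoter. The rest of the annotated backbone consists of typical pUC remnants: short fragments of rop, the bom region and lacI, plus a lac promoter, lac operator, CAP binding site and a partial lacZα around the cloning region. M13 primer sites are recorded for sequencing the insert.

The payload is a 258 bp synthetic insert carrying partial sequences for two separate targets in the HIV-1 pol gene, designed from a consensus of clade B sequences. The feature table shows this as two short adjacent pol-derived fragments on the same strand, the second matching the integrase portion of gag-pol. These are amplicon targets only. They sit in the opposite orientation to the lac promoter, no dedicated promoter is annotated for them, and nothing in the record suggests they are meant to be expressed. The plasmid was derived from a parent control plasmid, Seattle_IPDA_control_29_006, by SalI digestion, which presumably removed other sequences, leaving one SalI site intact and the other destroyed.

Its stated purpose is to serve as a gating control in droplet digital PCR, providing droplets positive for the 5' pol or 3' pol targets. This helps set thresholds in a multiplexed assay that measures intact HIV-1 proviral DNA.
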