Features (pLannotate 1.2.2; 12 found; start..end, strand, type, name):
    182..770     -  rep_origin     ori: high-copy-number ColE1/pMB1/pBR322/pUC origin of replication
    941..1801    -  CDS            AmpR: β-lactamase; bla; confers resistance to ampicillin, carbenicillin, and related antibiotics
   1802..1906    -  promoter       AmpR promoter: bla
   2001..2036    +  CDS            rop (fragment): Rop protein, which maintains plasmids at low copy number; rop
   2138..2237    +  misc_feature   bom (fragment): basis of mobility region from pBR322
   2243..2397    -  CDS            lacZα (fragment): LacZα fragment of β-galactosidase; lacZ fragment
   2502..2609    +  CDS            HIV-1 pol (fragment): pol protein from human immunodeficiency virus 1; pol
   2624..2713    +  CDS            gag-pol (fragment): POL_HV1Z6 - Experimental evidence at protein level: Swiss-Prot protein existence level 1. [Integrase]: Catalyzes viral DNA integration into the host chromosome, by performing a series of DNA cutting and joining reactions. This enzyme activity takes place after virion entry into a cell and reverse transcription of the RNA genome in dsDNA. The first step in the integration process is 3' processing. This step requires a complex comprising the viral genome, matrix protein, Vpr and integrase. This complex is called the pre-integration complex (PIC). The integrase protein removes 2 nucleotides from
   2814..2830    -  protein_bind   lac operator: The lac repressor binds to the lac operator to inhibit transcription in E. coli. This inhibition can be relieved by adding lactose or isopropyl-β-D-thiogalactopyranoside (IPTG). lac repressor encoded by lacI
   2838..2868    -  promoter       lac promoter: promoter for the E. coli lac operon
   2883..2904    -  protein_bind   CAP binding site: CAP binding activates transcription in the presence of cAMP. E. coli catabolite activator protein
   2917..3009    -  CDS            lacI (fragment): lac repressor; lacI; The lac repressor binds to the lac operator to inhibit transcription in E. coli. This inhibition can be relieved by adding lactose or isopropyl-β-D-thiogalactopyranoside (IPTG).
>Addgene plasmid #167353 | Seattle_IPDA_control_32_007 | addgene full sequence | sequence record 330506 | Addgene NGS Result
CTTCCGCTTCCTCGCTCACTGACTCGCTGCGCTCGGTCGTTCGGCTGCGGCGAGCGGTATCAGCTCACTC
AAAGGCGGTAATACGGTTATCCACAGAATCAGGGGATAACGCAGGAAAGAACATGTGAGCAAAAGGCCAG
CAAAAGGCCAGGAACCGTAAAAAGGCCGCGTTGCTGGCGTTTTTCCATAGGCTCCGCCCCCCTGACGAGC
ATCACAAAAATCGACGCTCAAGTCAGAGGTGGCGAAACCCGACAGGACTATAAAGATACCAGGCGTTTCC
CCCTGGAAGCTCCCTCGTGCGCTCTCCTGTTCCGACCCTGTCGCTTACCGGATACCTGTCCGCCTTTCTC
CCTTCGGGAAGCGTGGCGCTTTCTCATAGCTCACGCTGTAGGTATCTCAGTTCGGTGTAGGTCGTTCGCT
CCAAGCTGGGCTGTGTGCACGAACCCCCCGTTCAGCCCGACCGCTGCGCCTTATCCGGTAACTATCGTCT
TGAGTCCAACCCGGTAAGACACGACTTATCGCCACTGGCAGCAGCCACTGGTAACAGGATTAGCAGAGCG
AGGTATGTAGGCGGTGCTACAGAGTTCTTGAAGTGGTGGCCTAACTACGGCTACACTAGAAGAACAGTAT
TTGGTATCTGCGCTCTGCTGAAGCCAGTTACCTTCGGAAAAAGAGTTGGTAGCTCTTGATCCGGCAAACA
AACCACCGCTGGTAGCGGTGGTTTTTTTGTTTGCAAGCAGCAGATTACGCGCAGAAAAAAAGGATCTCAA
GAAGATCCTTTGATCTTTTCTACGGGGTCTGACGCTCAGTGGAACGAAAACTCACGTTAAGGGATTTTGG
TCATGAGATTATCAAAAAGGATCTTCACCTAGATCCTTTTAAATTAAAAATGAAGTTTTAAATCAATCTA
AAGTATATATGAGTAAACTTGGTCTGACAGTTACCAATGCTTAATCAGTGAGGCACCTATCTCAGCGATC
TGTCTATTTCGTTCATCCATAGTTGCCTGACTCCCCGTCGTGTAGATAACTACGATACGGGAGGGCTTAC
CATCTGGCCCCAGTGCTGCAATGATACCGCGAGACCCACGCTCACCGGCTCCAGATTTATCAGCAATAAA
CCAGCCAGCCGGAAGGGCCGAGCGCAGAAGTGGTCCTGCAACTTTATCCGCCTCCATCCAGTCTATTAAT
TGTTGCCGGGAAGCTAGAGTAAGTAGTTCGCCAGTTAATAGTTTGCGCAACGTTGTTGCCATTGCTACAG
GCATCGTGGTGTCACGCTCGTCGTTTGGTATGGCTTCATTCAGCTCCGGTTCCCAACGATCAAGGCGAGT
TACATGATCCCCCATGTTGTGCAAAAAAGCGGTTAGCTCCTTCGGTCCTCCGATCGTTGTCAGAAGTAAG
TTGGCCGCAGTGTTATCACTCATGGTTATGGCAGCACTGCATAATTCTCTTACTGTCATGCCATCCGTAA
GATGCTTTTCTGTGACTGGTGAGTACTCAACCAAGTCATTCTGAGAATAGTGTATGCGGCGACCGAGTTG
CTCTTGCCCGGCGTCAATACGGGATAATACCGCGCCACATAGCAGAACTTTAAAAGTGCTCATCATTGGA
AAACGTTCTTCGGGGCGAAAACTCTCAAGGATCTTACCGCTGTTGAGATCCAGTTCGATGTAACCCACTC
GTGCACCCAACTGATCTTCAGCATCTTTTACTTTCACCAGCGTTTCTGGGTGAGCAAAAACAGGAAGGCA
AAATGCCGCAAAAAAGGGAATAAGGGCGACACGGAAATGTTGAATACTCATACTCTACCTTTTTCAATAT
TATTGAAGCATTTATCAGGGTTATTGTCTCATGAGCGGATACATATTTGAATGTATTTAGAAAAATAAAC
AAATAGGGGTTCCGCGCACATTTCCCCGAAAAGTGCCACCTGACGTCTAAGAAACCATTATTATCATGAC
ATTAACCTATAAAAATAGGCGTATCACGAGGCCCTTTCGTCTCGCGCGTTTCGGTGATGACGGTGAAAAC
CTCTGACACATGCAGCTCCCGGAGACGGTCACAGCTTGTCTGTAAGCGGATGCCGGGAGCAGACAAGCCC
GTCAGGGCGCGTCAGCGGGTGTTGGCGGGTGTCGGGGCTGGCTTAACTATGCGGCATCAGAGCAGATTGT
ACTGAGAGTGCACCAAATGCGGTGTGAAATACCGCACAGATGCGTAAGGAGAAAATACCGCATCAGGCGC
CATTCGCCATTCAGGCTGCGCAACTGTTGGGAAGGGCGATCGGTGCGGGCCTCATCGCTATTACGCCAGC
TGGCGAAAGGGGGATGTGCTGCAAGGCGATTAAGTTGGGTAACGCCAGGGTTTTCCCAGTCACGACGTTG
TAAAACGACGGCCAGTGCAACGCGATGACGATGGATAGCGATTCATCGATGAGCTGACCCGATCGCCGCC
GCCGGAGGGTTGCGTTTGAGACGGGCGACAGATCCATGGGGTACCATGCATTCCTTTAGCTTCCCTCAGA
TCACTCTTTGGCAACGACCCCTCGTCACAATAAAGATAGGGGGGCAATTAAAGGAAGCTCTATTAGATAC
AGGAGCAGATGATACAGTAATGCATTTAATTAAAGAGATCCACTTTGGAAAGGACCAGCAAAGCTCCTCT
GGAAAGGTGAAGGGGCAGTAGTAATACAAGATAATAGTGACATAAAAGTAGTGTTAATTAACCTGCAGGG
TCGACCCATGGATCAGTTCTGGACCAGCGAGCTGTGCTGCGACTCGTGGCGTAATCATGGTCATAGCTGT
TTCCTGTGTGAAATTGTTATCCGCTCACAATTCCACACAACATACGAGCCGGAAGCATAAAGTGTAAAGC
CTGGGGTGCCTAATGAGTGAGCTAACTCACATTAATTGCGTTGCGCTCACTGCCCGCTTTCCAGTCGGGA
AACCTGTCGTGCCAGCTGCATTAATGAATCGGCCAACGCGCGGGGAGAGGCGGTTTGCGTATTGGGCGCT
